Addgene plasmid #178830: pHN872
Purpose: Bacterial expression for human Saposin A
Depositing lab: Kazuhiro Abe. Depositing organization: Nagoya University.
Backbone
  Vector backbone: pET15b
  Backbone manufacturer: Novagen
  Total vector size (bp): 6601
  Vector type: Bacterial Expression
Growth in bacteria
  Bacterial resistance: Ampicillin, 100 μg/mL
  Growth temperature: 37°C
  Growth strain: DH5alpha
  Copy number: High Copy
Gene/Insert
  Gene/Insert name: artificial gene encoding human Saposin A (alt name: hSapA_60-140)
  Species: H. sapiens (human)
  Insert size (bp): 294
  Mutation: Codon-usage was optimized for bacterial expression. N terminal propeptide (59aa) was deleted.
  Promoter: T7
  Tag / fusion protein: GST, His8, TEV (N terminal on insert)
  Entrez Gene: AR (a.k.a. AIS, AR8, DHTR, HUMARA, HYSP1, KD, NR3C4, SBMA, SMAX1, TFM)
  Cloning method: Gibson Cloning
  Sequencing primers: 5′ GTAGAGGATCGAGATCTCGATCCC; 3′ CTTTCAGCAAAAAACCCCTCAAGAC
Terms and licenses: Academic/Nonprofit Terms; Industry Terms: Not Available to Industry
How to cite: pHN872 was a gift from Kazuhiro Abe (Addgene plasmid # 178830 ; http://n2t.net/addgene:178830 ; RRID:Addgene_178830)
