[The description below was written by a language model from this plasmid's Addgene catalogue record and pLannotate feature annotations shown in this document.]
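Description:
pHN872 is a bacterial expression plasmid built on the Novagen pET15b backbone (about 6.6 kb) for producing human Saposin A in E. coli. It is propagated through a ColE1/pMB1-type origin and selected with ampicillin via the bla gene. The catalogue lists it as high copy, although the feature table also shows the rop gene and the pBR322 bom region, which are typical of pET vectors and normally moderate copy number. Several tetracycline-resistance fragments and a tet promoter are annotated, but these are non-functional backbone remnants rather than a usable marker.

The expression cassette runs from a T7 promoter with an adjacent lac operator and the T7 gene 10 ribosome binding site to a T7 terminator. A plasmid-borne lacI gene supplies the repressor, so transcription depends on a host that provides T7 RNA polymerase and is induced with IPTG. The open reading frame encodes Schistosoma japonicum GST, followed by an 8xHis tag, a TEV protease site (listed in the catalogue and presumably lying in the short unannotated gap before the insert), and then a synthetic, codon-optimised fragment of prosaposin (PSAP) corresponding to residues 60–140, with the 59-residue N-terminal propeptide removed. This arrangement allows affinity purification on glutathione or metal-chelate resin and subsequent removal of the tags by TEV cleavage. The short "SET1" hit just downstream of the insert is probably backbone sequence preceding the terminator rather than a deliberate fusion. The Entrez Gene link to the androgen receptor (AR) in the catalogue conflicts with the PSAP annotation and appears to be an error. The record states no purpose beyond bacterial expression of Saposin A.
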