Features (pLannotate 1.2.2; 21 found; start..end, strand, type, name):
    104..208     +  promoter       AmpR promoter: bla
    209..1069    +  CDS            AmpR: β-lactamase; bla; confers resistance to ampicillin, carbenicillin, and related antibiotics
   1240..1828    +  rep_origin     ori: high-copy-number ColE1/pMB1/pBR322/pUC origin of replication
   2014..2153    -  misc_feature   bom: basis of mobility region from pBR322
   2255..2446    -  CDS            rop: Rop protein, which maintains plasmids at low copy number; rop
   2463..2843    +  CDS            YPB1_ECOLX: Protein predicted: Swiss-Prot protein existence level 4. From Escherichia coli.
   3085..3709    -  CDS            TcR (fragment): tetracycline efflux protein; tet; confers resistance to tetracycline
   3724..3745    -  protein_bind   CAP binding site: CAP binding activates transcription in the presence of cAMP. E. coli catabolite activator protein
   3758..4840    -  CDS            lacI: lac repressor; lacI; The lac repressor binds to the lac operator to inhibit transcription in E. coli. This inhibition can be relieved by adding lactose or isopropyl-β-D-thiogalactopyranoside (IPTG).
   4841..4918    -  promoter       lacI promoter: lacI
   4926..5205    -  CDS            TcR (fragment): tetracycline efflux protein; tet; confers resistance to tetracycline
   5227..5245    +  promoter       T7 promoter: promoter for bacteriophage T7 RNA polymerase
   5246..5270    +  protein_bind   lac operator: The lac repressor binds to the lac operator to inhibit transcription in E. coli. This inhibition can be relieved by adding lactose or isopropyl-β-D-thiogalactopyranoside (IPTG). lac repressor encoded by lacI
   5285..5307    +  RBS            RBS: efficient ribosome binding site from bacteriophage T7 gene 10 (Olins and Rangwala, 1989)
   5320..5973    +  CDS            GST26_SCHJA: Experimental evidence at protein level: Swiss-Prot protein existence level 1. GST isoenzymes appear to play a central role in the parasite detoxification system. Other functions are also suspected including a role in increasing the solubility of haematin in the parasite gut. From Schistosoma japonicum (Blood fluke).
   5986..6009    +  CDS            8xHis: 8xHis affinity tag
   6031..6273    +  CDS            PSAP (fragment): SAP_HUMAN - Also known as GLBA, SAP1. Experimental evidence at protein level: Swiss-Prot protein existence level 1. Saposins are specific low-molecular mass non-enzymic proteins, they participate in the lysosomal degradation of sphingolipids, which takes place by the sequential action of specific hydrolases. From Homo sapiens (Human).
   6282..6331    +  CDS            SET1 (fragment): solubility-enhancement tag derived from T7 phage gene 10B
   6339..6386    +  terminator     T7 terminator: transcription terminator for bacteriophage T7 RNA polymerase
   6409..6513    -  CDS            TcR (fragment): tetracycline efflux protein; tet; confers resistance to tetracycline
   6561..6589    -  promoter       tet promoter: E. coli promoter for tetracycline efflux protein gene
>Addgene plasmid #178830 | pHN872 | addgene full sequence | sequence record 351931 | Addgene NGS Result
TTCTTGAAGACGAAAGGGCCTCGTGATACGCCTATTTTTATAGGTTAATGTCATGATAATAATGGTTTCT
TAGACGTCAGGTGGCACTTTTCGGGGAAATGTGCGCGGAACCCCTATTTGTTTATTTTTCTAAATACATT
CAAATATGTATCCGCTCATGAGACAATAACCCTGATAAATGCTTCAATAATATTGAAAAAGGAAGAGTAT
GAGTATTCAACATTTCCGTGTCGCCCTTATTCCCTTTTTTGCGGCATTTTGCCTTCCTGTTTTTGCTCAC
CCAGAAACGCTGGTGAAAGTAAAAGATGCTGAAGATCAGTTGGGTGCACGAGTGGGTTACATCGAACTGG
ATCTCAACAGCGGTAAGATCCTTGAGAGTTTTCGCCCCGAAGAACGTTTTCCAATGATGAGCACTTTTAA
AGTTCTGCTATGTGGCGCGGTATTATCCCGTGTTGACGCCGGGCAAGAGCAACTCGGTCGCCGCATACAC
TATTCTCAGAATGACTTGGTTGAGTACTCACCAGTCACAGAAAAGCATCTTACGGATGGCATGACAGTAA
GAGAATTATGCAGTGCTGCCATAACCATGAGTGATAACACTGCGGCCAACTTACTTCTGACAACGATCGG
AGGACCGAAGGAGCTAACCGCTTTTTTGCACAACATGGGGGATCATGTAACTCGCCTTGATCGTTGGGAA
CCGGAGCTGAATGAAGCCATACCAAACGACGAGCGTGACACCACGATGCCTGCAGCAATGGCAACAACGT
TGCGCAAACTATTAACTGGCGAACTACTTACTCTAGCTTCCCGGCAACAATTAATAGACTGGATGGAGGC
GGATAAAGTTGCAGGACCACTTCTGCGCTCGGCCCTTCCGGCTGGCTGGTTTATTGCTGATAAATCTGGA
GCCGGTGAGCGTGGGTCTCGCGGTATCATTGCAGCACTGGGGCCAGATGGTAAGCCCTCCCGTATCGTAG
TTATCTACACGACGGGGAGTCAGGCAACTATGGATGAACGAAATAGACAGATCGCTGAGATAGGTGCCTC
ACTGATTAAGCATTGGTAACTGTCAGACCAAGTTTACTCATATATACTTTAGATTGATTTAAAACTTCAT
TTTTAATTTAAAAGGATCTAGGTGAAGATCCTTTTTGATAATCTCATGACCAAAATCCCTTAACGTGAGT
TTTCGTTCCACTGAGCGTCAGACCCCGTAGAAAAGATCAAAGGATCTTCTTGAGATCCTTTTTTTCTGCG
CGTAATCTGCTGCTTGCAAACAAAAAAACCACCGCTACCAGCGGTGGTTTGTTTGCCGGATCAAGAGCTA
CCAACTCTTTTTCCGAAGGTAACTGGCTTCAGCAGAGCGCAGATACCAAATACTGTCCTTCTAGTGTAGC
CGTAGTTAGGCCACCACTTCAAGAACTCTGTAGCACCGCCTACATACCTCGCTCTGCTAATCCTGTTACC
AGTGGCTGCTGCCAGTGGCGATAAGTCGTGTCTTACCGGGTTGGACTCAAGACGATAGTTACCGGATAAG
GCGCAGCGGTCGGGCTGAACGGGGGGTTCGTGCACACAGCCCAGCTTGGAGCGAACGACCTACACCGAAC
TGAGATACCTACAGCGTGAGCTATGAGAAAGCGCCACGCTTCCCGAAGGGAGAAAGGCGGACAGGTATCC
GGTAAGCGGCAGGGTCGGAACAGGAGAGCGCACGAGGGAGCTTCCAGGGGGAAACGCCTGGTATCTTTAT
AGTCCTGTCGGGTTTCGCCACCTCTGACTTGAGCGTCGATTTTTGTGATGCTCGTCAGGGGGGCGGAGCC
TATGGAAAAACGCCAGCAACGCGGCCTTTTTACGGTTCCTGGCCTTTTGCTGGCCTTTTGCTCACATGTT
CTTTCCTGCGTTATCCCCTGATTCTGTGGATAACCGTATTACCGCCTTTGAGTGAGCTGATACCGCTCGC
CGCAGCCGAACGACCGAGCGCAGCGAGTCAGTGAGCGAGGAAGCGGAAGAGCGCCTGATGCGGTATTTTC
TCCTTACGCATCTGTGCGGTATTTCACACCGCAATGGTGCACTCTCAGTACAATCTGCTCTGATGCCGCA
TAGTTAAGCCAGTATACACTCCGCTATCGCTACGTGACTGGGTCATGGCTGCGCCCCGACACCCGCCAAC
ACCCGCTGACGCGCCCTGACGGGCTTGTCTGCTCCCGGCATCCGCTTACAGACAAGCTGTGACCGTCTCC
GGGAGCTGCATGTGTCAGAGGTTTTCACCGTCATCACCGAAACGCGCGAGGCAGCTGCGGTAAAGCTCAT
CAGCGTGGTCGTGAAGCGATTCACAGATGTCTGCCTGTTCATCCGCGTCCAGCTCGTTGAGTTTCTCCAG
AAGCGTTAATGTCTGGCTTCTGATAAAGCGGGCCATGTTAAGGGCGGTTTTTTCCTGTTTGGTCACTGAT
GCCTCCGTGTAAGGGGGATTTCTGTTCATGGGGGTAATGATACCGATGAAACGAGAGAGGATGCTCACGA
TACGGGTTACTGATGATGAACATGCCCGGTTACTGGAACGTTGTGAGGGTAAACAACTGGCGGTATGGAT
GCGGCGGGACCAGAGAAAAATCACTCAGGGTCAATGCCAGCGCTTCGTTAATACAGATGTAGGTGTTCCA
CAGGGTAGCCAGCAGCATCCTGCGATGCAGATCCGGAACATAATGGTGCAGGGCGCTGACTTCCGCGTTT
CCAGACTTTACGAAACACGGAAACCGAAGACCATTCATGTTGTTGCTCAGGTCGCAGACGTTTTGCAGCA
GCAGTCGCTTCACGTTCGCTCGCGTATCGGTGATTCATTCTGCTAACCAGTAAGGCAACCCCGCCAGCCT
AGCCGGGTCCTCAACGACAGGAGCACGATCATGCGCACCCGTGGCCAGGACCCAACGCTGCCCGAGATGC
GCCGCGTGCGGCTGCTGGAGATGGCGGACGCGATGGATATGTTCTGCCAAGGGTTGGTTTGCGCATTCAC
AGTTCTCCGCAAGAATTGATTGGCTCCAATTCTTGGAGTGGTGAATCCGTTAGCGAGGTGCCGCCGGCTT
CCATTCAGGTCGAGGTGGCCCGGCTCCATGCACCGCGACGCAACGCGGGGAGGCAGACAAGGTATAGGGC
GGCGCCTACAATCCATGCCAACCCGTTCCATGTGCTCGCCGAGGCGGCATAAATCGCCGTGACGATCAGC
GGTCCAATGATCGAAGTTAGGCTGGTAAGAGCCGCGAGCGATCCTTGAAGCTGTCCCTGATGGTCGTCAT
CTACCTGCCTGGACAGCATGGCCTGCAACGCGGGCATCCCGATGCCGCCGGAAGCGAGAAGAATCATAAT
GGGGAAGGCCATCCAGCCTCGCGTCGCGAACGCCAGCAAGACGTAGCCCAGCGCGTCGGCCGCCATGCCG
GCGATAATGGCCTGCTTCTCGCCGAAACGTTTGGTGGCGGGACCAGTGACGAAGGCTTGAGCGAGGGCGT
GCAAGATTCCGAATACCGCAAGCGACAGGCCGATCATCGTCGCGCTCCAGCGAAAGCGGTCCTCGCCGAA
AATGACCCAGAGCGCTGCCGGCACCTGTCCTACGAGTTGCATGATAAAGAAGACAGTCATAAGTGCGGCG
ACGATAGTCATGCCCCGCGCCCACCGGAAGGAGCTGACTGGGTTGAAGGCTCTCAAGGGCATCGGTCGAG
ATCCCGGTGCCTAATGAGTGAGCTAACTTACATTAATTGCGTTGCGCTCACTGCCCGCTTTCCAGTCGGG
AAACCTGTCGTGCCAGCTGCATTAATGAATCGGCCAACGCGCGGGGAGAGGCGGTTTGCGTATTGGGCGC
CAGGGTGGTTTTTCTTTTCACCAGTGAGACGGGCAACAGCTGATTGCCCTTCACCGCCTGGCCCTGAGAG
AGTTGCAGCAAGCGGTCCACGCTGGTTTGCCCCAGCAGGCGAAAATCCTGTTTGATGGTGGTTAACGGCG
GGATATAACATGAGCTGTCTTCGGTATCGTCGTATCCCACTACCGAGATATCCGCACCAACGCGCAGCCC
GGACTCGGTAATGGCGCGCATTGCGCCCAGCGCCATCTGATCGTTGGCAACCAGCATCGCAGTGGGAACG
ATGCCCTCATTCAGCATTTGCATGGTTTGTTGAAAACCGGACATGGCACTCCAGTCGCCTTCCCGTTCCG
CTATCGGCTGAATTTGATTGCGAGTGAGATATTTATGCCAGCCAGCCAGACGCAGACGCGCCGAGACAGA
ACTTAATGGGCCCGCTAACAGCGCGATTTGCTGGTGACCCAATGCGACCAGATGCTCCACGCCCAGTCGC
GTACCGTCTTCATGGGAGAAAATAATACTGTTGATGGGTGTCTGGTCAGAGACATCAAGAAATAACGCCG
GAACATTAGTGCAGGCAGCTTCCACAGCAATGGCATCCTGGTCATCCAGCGGATAGTTAATGATCAGCCC
ACTGACGCGTTGCGCGAGAAGATTGTGCACCGCCGCTTTACAGGCTTCGACGCCGCTTCGTTCTACCATC
GACACCACCACGCTGGCACCCAGTTGATCGGCGCGAGATTTAATCGCCGCGACAATTTGCGACGGCGCGT
GCAGGGCCAGACTGGAGGTGGCAACGCCAATCAGCAACGACTGTTTGCCCGCCAGTTGTTGTGCCACGCG
GTTGGGAATGTAATTCAGCTCCGCCATCGCCGCTTCCACTTTTTCCCGCGTTTTCGCAGAAACGTGGCTG
GCCTGGTTCACCACGCGGGAAACGGTCTGATAAGAGACACCGGCATACTCTGCGACATCGTATAACGTTA
CTGGTTTCACATTCACCACCCTGAATTGACTCTCTTCCGGGCGCTATCATGCCATACCGCGAAAGGTTTT
GCGCCATTCGATGGTGTCCGGGATCTCGACGCTCTCCCTTATGCGACTCCTGCATTAGGAAGCAGCCCAG
TAGTAGGTTGAGGCCGTTGAGCACCGCCGCCGCAAGGAATGGTGCATGCAAGGAGATGGCGCCCAACAGT
CCCCCGGCCACGGGGCCTGCCACCATACCCACGCCGAAACAAGCGCTCATGAGCCCGAAGTGGCGAGCCC
GATCTTCCCCATCGGTGATGTCGGCGATATAGGCGCCAGCAACCGCACCTGTGGCGCCGGTGATGCCGGC
CACGATGCGTCCGGCGTAGAGGATCGAGATCTCGATCCCGCGAAATTAATACGACTCACTATAGGGGAAT
TGTGAGCGGATAACAATTCCCCTCTAGAAATAATTTTGTTTAACTTTAAGAAGGAGATATACCGGATCCA
TGTCCCCTATACTAGGTTATTGGAAAATTAAGGGCCTTGTGCAACCCACTCGACTTCTTTTGGAATATCT
TGAAGAAAAATATGAAGAGCATTTGTATGAGCGCGATGAAGGTGATAAATGGCGAAACAAAAAGTTTGAA
TTGGGTTTGGAGTTTCCCAATCTTCCTTATTATATTGATGGTGATGTTAAATTAACACAGTCTATGGCCA
TCATACGTTATATAGCTGACAAGCACAACATGTTGGGTGGTTGTCCAAAAGAGCGTGCAGAGATTTCAAT
GCTTGAAGGAGCGGTTTTGGATATTAGATACGGTGTTTCGAGAATTGCATATAGTAAAGACTTTGAAACT
CTCAAAGTTGATTTTCTTAGCAAGCTACCTGAAATGCTGAAAATGTTCGAAGATCGTTTATGTCATAAAA
CATATTTAAATGGTGATCATGTAACCCATCCTGACTTCATGTTGTATGACGCTCTTGATGTTGTTTTATA
CATGGACCCAATGTGCCTGGATGCGTTCCCAAAATTAGTTTGTTTTAAAAAACGTATTGAAGCTATCCCA
CAAATTGATAAGTACTTGAAATCCAGCAAGTATATAGCATGGCCTTTGCAGGGCTGGCAAGCCACGTTTG
GTGGTGGCGACCATCCTCCAAAATCGGATCTGATGCACCATCACCATCATCATCACCATGAAAACCTGTA
CTTTCAGGGGAGCTTACCGTGTGACATTTGCAAAGATGTGGTTACTGCAGCTGGCGATATGCTCAAGGAT
AATGCGACCGAAGAAGAGATTCTGGTGTATCTGGAGAAAACGTGTGATTGGTTGCCAAAACCGAACATGT
CAGCGTCGTGCAAAGAGATCGTTGACAGCTATCTTCCGGTAATTCTGGACATCATCAAAGGCGAAATGTC
TCGCCCTGGTGAAGTCTGTAGTGCCCTGAATCTGTGCGAATCCTGACTCGAGCTGCTAACAAAGCCCGAA
AGGAAGCTGAGTTGGCTGCTGCCACCGCTGAGCAATAACTAGCATAACCCCTTGGGGCCTCTAAACGGGT
CTTGAGGGGTTTTTTGCTGAAAGGAGGAACTATATCCGGATATCCCGCAAGAGGCCCGGCAGTACCGGCA
TAACCAAGCCTATGCCTACAGCATCCAGGGTGACGGTGCCGAGGATGACGATGAGCGCATTGTTAGATTT
CATACACGGTGCCTGACTGCGTTAGCAATTTAACTGTGATAAACTACCGCATTAAAGCTTATCGATGATA
AGCTGTCAAACATGAGAA
